>Addgene plasmid #111644 | pSe-Rp1 | addgene full sequence | sequence record 213760 | Addgene NGS Result
GTTTCGTTAGAACTTATGAGAAGAAAGGTTTTATCACGGTTGACCCACGAAACGCTGATCTATGGGTACC
TAGAATAGAACTCTATAAATTATATAAGGATTATTGCATGGATAATGGGTTTCCTGGAGTATCACTGAAA
ACGTTTGCTAACAAACTCAACAAATACTTTGGAATAACAAGTATGAAGAAGTATTTTGGAAAGGATCCGA
ATGGTAAAGAAATTAGGAGAAGGTGTTTTGTGGGGATCACGATTAACTATGGGGCGTTAGAGTTAGAAAA
ATTAGGAAAACCACAAGACATCACGCCTTCTGTACCACAGGAGATTAGGAGATTTGAAGAATGTTTGGGT
TTTTCGGTAGGAAATATAGCATATCAACTTTCCACAAGAACTGTTGTGAGAGAAGAAGAATTATTGAAAC
TCTTCAAAGATCAACACGGTGTTGTTAAGAAAGTAGAGGAATGTCTGCGTGAATTGAATTTTGTTGATAA
TGGAGATGGGACATTTAGAAAACCCACTCCAGAGGAACTATATAAAGACTATAAATGCACAACAATATGG
TATACAAGTCAATATAATGAGTTAAAGGGCAAAACGGTGAAAGTCAAAGATCTGGATCCAGATTTTCTGA
TGTGTCTAAAGAAATTCGGGCAAATGGAACAGGTAGATGATGAAACAATTCGAATAAAATAACAACACGC
GGGGTTTTACAGTTTTTTGAAATTCAATTTTTAATCTATAATGACCAATTATCGGACCGATAGGACAGGA
AATCATATATTTTTTAACACGGTTTTTGGGTGAGTTTTATAGGGGTAAAAAATAGTGTGTTTCCTGTCCT
ATCGGTCCGTTTTTTGCGTAAGCCGTGTTAATATCTGTATAGTAATGGCGTTTTTCGAATTTTTTTAGTA
AGAATATTTGAATTTATCTATCGCTTTTCTCTCTCTAGAGCCGTGCTATAATCAAATTAATATATAATAA
TATGTATAAAATAAACTGGCGGTACATAGTGGTACATTAAAGTACAATTGTGCTGCATGCATGTTAAACA
AGTTAGGTATACTATTTATAAAATAGTTAGGTCATAAAAGTACCCGAGAATGAGGTGAAGCACATATGTG
GAGCCACCCGCAGTTCGAAAAAGCTAGCTACGCGTCTCCGGATGTACAAAGGGCTAATCTACTATAGAAT
TGAAAGTTCAGCAGGTGACGTCACCTGCAACAGCTAATCTACTATAGAATTGAAAGTCGACGCTGATCAA
GCGGCCGCACATCATCATCACCACCATTAAGCAAAATCTTTTTTTTCCCGGGTACCTACTGGCGTAGTTT
AACATAAGGTTTTGTAAGAAATTCATATAAATCCTCAATATCTCATCATAAATTACAAAATACTCATACA
CACTTCTACCCTTTTTGACTAAATCGTTTTCGAGATCAAATTCATAATCTCTATCTATATAAATATAAGT
TAAATCTGTTGTTGGAATTACGCCATATTCCTCGTGTAGATTTTCCCCTATTAATGTTAGTTTATAAAGA
CCGGCTATTTTTTCACTAATTTCATTTTTTCCTAAAAATTGCTCCTTTACATTTCATCACCTTATCCTCG
ATAATCTTATTTATAGTTCTTAATGCTGTTAATGGATTCCCTGCATTATAAATACTTCTTCCAATGATTT
CATAATCCGCTCCAGCACATACTGCATCGCCATAACTTCCACCTTGACTACCCATACCCGGAGAGACTAT
GGTCATTTTTTCGAAGTCTCTCCTATACTGCGTTATATGATCTAATTTAGTCCCTCCAACTACTATTCCT
TTTGGGCTTATCTCTCTTATAACGTTTTTAATATAGTCTGCGAATAACGTACTCCATCCTTCATGTGACA
TTACGGCAACTAAGTATAAATTTTTAGAGTTTGCATCAAGATATCTTTTTAATTCATCTAGAGATCCCTT
AACGCCTATAAAGGAATGTGCTATGAACGAGTTGGCGAAAGATAATCTTTCAACTATGCTTTTCATTATG
TATCCGATATCTGCAAGCTTAAAATCAACAATAATTTCCTCCACGTCTAAACCAATTAAGAGCTCTCTAG
TTTTATCCACTCCTAGATCTAAAACTAAAGGTAAACCAACTTTTATCCCATATAACTCATTTTCCATCTC
TTTAAGAACTTGATATGAGAGAGGTTTATCCATTGCTAATATTACTCTACTTTTCAACATTCTTCACCAA
ATAATCTAGAATTGACTTCTTTTCATTATCCTTAAGTTTATCACTCTTCAACAATTCATCTAGAATTTCT
GAAATTTTAAATAGAGAGTGTAATTTGACTCCTAGTTTTTCCAATCTTTGTGAAGCCCCTTCTTGTCTAT
CTATGATTACTAGTGCGTCTGAAACTTTACCTCCACCGTTAAGAATCTCCAATGTTGCTTTCTCTATGGA
TACTCCTGTAGTTGCAACGTCATCTACTAACAATACTCTTTTTCCTTTTACATCGAGTTCTAATGTACGA
TTAGTTCCATGACCTTTCTTTTCTATTCTAATATATCCCATAGGCTCTTTAAGGTTACAAGCTATGAATG
CCGATAAGGGAACTCCTCCAGTGGCTATTCCTACTATTATATCATGGGGTATATCTTTTGCTTTCTTTAT
AGCTTGATTAACTATATCGTAAAATTCTGGATAATTTGGTAAAGGTCTTAAGTCTAAGTAATATGGACTA
ACCTTACCTGATGTTAAAACGAAACTTCCTATTAATAATAATTTCCTTTCGAGTAAGACTTCTGCGAAAT
TCATACGTAGAGACTCTGTGAAAAAGAATTTAAATATACTTCTATCATAACCAGTTATAAGGGCTTTGTG
AGATTAAGACACGTAGTTTCGTCGCTTGACTTGACCAGAGATGACTACTTTAGAATATTCGAACTTGCAG
ACAAGTTCTATGATGTAAAAAAACTAAATTATCTATCAGGGAAAGTAGTTTCATTAGCATTCTTTGAGCC
AAGTACTAGAACTGCTCAAAGCTTTCATACTGCAGCAATAAAATTAGGTGCTGATGTGATAGGATTTGCA
TCCGAGGAGTCTACTTCGATAGCAAAAGGTGAAAATTTGGCTGATACCATTAGGATGCTAAACAACTATT
CAAACTGTATTGTAATGAGACATAAGTTTGATGGGGTACCGAGCTCGAATTCGCCCTATAGTGAGTCGTA
TTACAATTCACTGGCCGTCGTTTTACAACGTCGTGACTGGGAAAACCCTGGCGTTACCCAACTTAATCGC
CTTGCAGCACATCCCCCTTTCGCCAGGTCAGGTGGCACTTTTCGGGGAAATGTGCGCGGAACCCCTATTT
GTTTATTTTTCTAAATACATTCAAATATGTATCCGCTCATGAGACAATAACCCTGATAAATGCTTCAATA
ATATTGAAAAAGGAAGAGTATGAGTATTCAACATTTCCGTGTCGCCCTTATTCCCTTTTTTGCGGCATTT
TGCCTTCCTGTTTTTGCTCACCCAGAAACGCTGGTGAAAGTAAAAGATGCTGAAGATCAGTTGGGTGCAC
GAGTGGGTTACATCGAACTGGATCTCAACAGCGGTAAGATCCTTGAGAGTTTTCGCCCCGAAGAACGTTT
TCCAATGATGAGCACTTTTAAAGTTCTGCTATGTGGCGCGGTATTATCCCGTATTGACGCCGGGCAAGAG
CAACTCGGTCGCCGCATACACTATTCTCAGAATGACTTGGTTGAGTACTCACCAGTCACAGAAAAGCATC
TTACGGATGGCATGACAGTAAGAGAATTATGCAGTGCTGCCATAACCATGAGTGATAACACTGCGGCCAA
CTTACTTCTGACAACGATCGGAGGACCGAAGGAGCTAACCGCTTTTTTGCACAACATGGGGGATCATGTA
ACTCGCCTTGATCGTTGGGAACCGGAGCTGAATGAAGCCATACCAAACGACGAGCGTGACACCACGATGC
CTGTAGCAATGGCAACAACGTTGCGCAAACTATTAACTGGCGAACTACTTACTCTAGCTTCCCGGCAACA
ATTAATAGACTGGATGGAGGCGGATAAAGTTGCAGGACCACTTCTGCGCTCGGCCCTTCCGGCTGGCTGG
TTTATTGCTGATAAATCTGGAGCCGGTGAGCGTGGGTCTCGCGGTATCATTGCAGCACTGGGGCCAGATG
GTAAGCCCTCCCGTATCGTAGTTATCTACACGACGGGGAGTCAGGCAACTATGGATGAACGAAATAGACA
GATCGCTGAGATAGGTGCCTCACTGATTAAGCATTGGTAACTGTCAGACCAAGTTTACTCATATATACTT
TAGATTGATTTAAAACTTCATTTTTAATTTAAAAGGATCTAGGTGAAGATCCTTTTTGATAATCTCATGA
CCAAAATCCCTTAACGTGAGTTTTCGTTCCACTGAGCGTCAGACCCCGTAGAAAAGATCAAAGGATCTTC
TTGAGATCCTTTTTTTCTGCGCGTAATCTGCTGCTTGCAAACAAAAAAACCACCGCTACCAGCGGTGGTT
TGTTTGCCGGATCAAGAGCTACCAACTCTTTTTCCGAAGGTAACTGGCTTCAGCAGAGCGCAGATACCAA
ATACTGTTCTTCTAGTGTAGCCGTAGTTAGGCCACCACTTCAAGAACTCTGTAGCACCGCCTACATACCT
CGCTCTGCTAATCCTGTTACCAGTGGCTGCTGCCAGTGGCGATAAGTCGTGTCTTACCGGGTTGGACTCA
AGACGATAGTTACCGGATAAGGCGCAGCGGTCGGGCTGAACGGGGGGTTCGTGCACACAGCCCAGCTTGG
AGCGAACGACCTACACCGAACTGAGATACCTACAGCGTGAGCTATGAGAAAGCGCCACGCTTCCCGAAGG
GAGAAAGGCGGACAGGTATCCGGTAAGCGGCAGGGTCGGAACAGGAGAGCGCACGAGGGAGCTTCCAGGG
GGAAACGCCTGGTATCTTTATAGTCCTGTCGGGTTTCGCCACCTCTGACTTGAGCGTCGATTTTTGTGAT
GCTCGTCAGGGGGGCGGAGCCTATGGAAAAACGCCAGCAACGCGGCCTTTTTACGGTTCCTGGCCTTTTG
CTGGCCTTTTGCTCACATGTTCTTTCCTGCGTTATCCCCTGATTCTGTGGATAACCGTATTACCGCCTTT
GAGTGAGCTGATACCGCTCGCCGCAGCCGAACGACCGAGCGCAGCGAGTCAGTGAGCGAGGTAACTCTCT
TATACATTAGTACAAGTTCGCCGTTATTTTGTTCAACACTTAACAAGAATTCGTCTCCTTTTTTCAGACC
TAACGCTTTTACAATTTCTCGTGGGACATTCAGATAAAACGTAAGTTCACCACGCCCGCCCTTTTTTGCG
GATAGTCTTACCATAATTATATTTTCCGTTCACCATTTTTTAAAACTTTTCCGTTCACCAAAAGCTTTAA
ATATCACGGGGGGCAAATCTAATTTTGGTGACCGGAAAGTGAACGGAAAAATAAACAAAATAAACACCCT
AAATAAGATTTTTTTAGACCCTGACCCCGAAAACGTGAAAAACAAAACCACGGTGAGGGAACTATGAATG
CAGATGAAATATTCAGTAACCTAGAAGAGATATTGAACTATAACAGCCTGGTGTTCATTAATAGAAAGAA
TATTGAGGTAGTGTGGGCTATAAGGTCTGATACAGACACGGTTCAGGGATTCGTGAGAGTTGATAACAAA
GTATTCCCATTCAAAGCGTGGGTAGAATTTGAAGGAGAGTTAAGAGTGCAAATCGGCAATTTAATCCACT
TCATAATAGACTCCAAAACCGTGGAAAAAGCAATACAGAGGGAGTCTGAATAACACGCGGTAATACCATG
TTTCAAGGTACTACTTTTTCCCAATCTCTACGCGGGTAATACGCAAAATTAACACCAAGAGGAATTTAAC
TTATTTCCACTATATTGTCCATGGTGGTTAAATGGTAAGCACGAAACCAAATGTGCATATTAGATTAAGA
GAAGAGGAAAGGAAATTGTTGAAGGAAATAGCACAAAAGTATGATATTTCCGAATCTGATGTGGTAAAGA
TAGCACTGAAGAAGTTAGCACGTGAGTTAGGAATGGATAATTCACCATGATTTGAGGTGAAAACAAGGAG
AAATTATTCATGATTTGACGAAAAAAACACAGAAAAAGGGGGGAGGGCTCTATGAGTAACTTCTCAAATC
AAGATAAAAAGCGTTTCGCCGAATGGTTTATCGAACAAGGCTTTGCCATTTTCCCTATTGATCCGCAATC
GAAAAAGCCCGTGATTTCCAATTGGCAAAAATATAGCCATGAGCCACTTACCGATGAAGAGAAGAAGAGA
TTCTTAGAACAAATTGAAAAGGGCTATAATTATGCTGTGCCGGGTGGTCAGCAGAACCTGGTAATCTTAG
ATTTTGAGAGTAAGGAGTTATTGGAAAAATGGATAAGCAAATCGGCACTTGATGAACTGTGCAGAAAGAC
CCTATGTGTTAACACGCCCCACGGCGGGATCCATGTTTATGTCCAGGCTGACAATATACCAGAGCACAAG
TTTAATCCCGCCTTTACGCTAAACGGCAAAGGAATAGCGGATTTGCAGAGTTACAATAGTTACGTGTTGG
GCGTGGGTTCATGTATAAACCACAAGTTCTGTGATAGTGACAAATGTAAGTGGCGGGGACAGAATCATAC
CACGTGTTATTCATTATATAATAATAATGAATTAAAGATAGGTAGAGCTGATCTAAAGGGACTACTTAAG
TTCTTAGCTGAAAAAGGAAAAGAGTTAGGGATAGAATTATCATCTAACGCACGGGCGTGGTTAGAAGGAG
AGAAAGAGGAGACTGATGTTGAAAAAGACCTGGAGAAGTTGAAGAAGGAACTATCCAGGTTCAACAAGTT
TAAAGGCAAAACCATAGAGGCGATAAGATCTGAAGTCTGTCAAAGCATTAAGAAGAGTCTGGAAAACGTA
AAGAGTGACAAAGCAAAAACCATGCTTAACACGGCTTTCCAGGTTGTTTGTCAGGGTAAGAGTTATGGGG
AGATACAATTGGATAGGAGTAGGGGTGATTGGCACGTGTTGAAAGTACTGTTAAGCCATGGAGTCACGGA
TGTTGAAGTATTGAAACAACTCTTACCACAGGATTCCAAAGTCTTTGCCCCAAAATGGGACCGATACTTT
TTACACACGTTAATGAAAGCCTGGAATGAAGTAAAACCGTTTCTCCAAATCATAAAGAATGCCAAAAACA
AGAAGACCAAAGAACTCAAACAAGAATTGGCTGAAGTTCTCTCACAATATATCATAAGGAAATATCATAT
TGTCACATTCATTCAAAAACATAGTAATGGTGAATCAATTATAGGAATCTTCAGATGGAATAGGAAAAAG
GGAATCTATGAACCAATTGATGAAACACTTAAGAAGATTATTAGGCATGAAATCATGCGTGTTATTGAGA
CATTCCCTAAATCAGAAGATGAGAAATCACCCATGTTCTATGAAGTAAGAAATGAACTTGTCAAACTAGT
GTATGATGAAATTAGGGACCTAACACTCACAGAATATGATGATGATAACACGCCTCTTAGAATAGCTTTC
GAAAACTGCACACTGGAATGGACATCAGACAAGTTCAAACTGATTCCTGCAGATAAACGCACAGAAGAAC
ATTATGCGTTTCATTATGTCCCGCACAAGATCCGTGTTGAAGTATTTAACAACACGCCGTACCAGGTCCC
AGAATTAGAAGAGTTAGCCCGAAAATTGTGCCCAAAATCACTTAATGCCTTTAAACAGTGGGTAGGAGAG
AAATGGGTCACTTTGTTTGAGATAATAGGATATACATTATACCCCGCCACAAAATTCAAGTTAGCCTTCA
TGCTCTTAGGACCCCGTGATTCCGGCAAATCAACATTCCTACAACTGTTGAAGAGGATTCTAGGTAAACA
AAACACGGTTAGTATTAGGCTAAGGGAATTGTTTGACCCAAATAACAGGTTTGTGGCGGGGTTTCTATTC
CACAAACTTGTGAACTTAACGGCGGAAACTAAGGAATACACCATAGAGGATATTGACAGGTTTAAGACAT
TAACGGGCGGGGACCAAATCACAAGTGATGTTAAGTTCAAAGGACCTATCACGTTTACTCCTTACGCTAA
ACTAATCATAGCCTCTAACAAGTTACCAGATATAAGAGATAAGAATGACACGGCTTTTTGGAGAAGGTGG
CTAATTATAGAGTTTCCAAATCAATTCCCGAATGATGATAACTGGTTCAGGCAAACGTTTACAGAAGAGG
AAATAGAGGGCATATTGACAGTCTCAATATTGGCGTTTGCCCGTGTTATGAGTAGAGGGCAATTTGACTA
CCAACAGACTCCAGAAGAAGTAAGGGACCTATGGCTCTATAATATAGACAGTGTATGGA
Features (pLannotate 1.2.2; 10 found; start..end, strand, type, name):
   1119..1141    +  CDS            Strep-Tag II (fragment): peptide that binds Strep-Tactin®, an engineered form of streptavidin
   1565..2230    -  CDS            pyrF: PYRF_SACS2 - Protein inferred from homology: Swiss-Prot protein existence level 3. Catalyzes the decarboxylation of orotidine 5'-monophosphate (OMP) to uridine 5'-monophosphate (UMP). From Saccharolobus solfataricus (strain ATCC 35092 / DSM 1617 / JCM 11322 / P2) (Sulfolobus solfataricus).
   2220..2804    -  CDS            pyrE: PYRE_SACS2 - Protein inferred from homology: Swiss-Prot protein existence level 3. Catalyzes the transfer of a ribosyl phosphate group from 5- phosphoribose 1-diphosphate to orotate, leading to the formation of orotidine monophosphate (OMP). From Saccharolobus solfataricus (strain ATCC 35092 / DSM 1617 / JCM 11322 / P2) (Sulfolobus solfataricus).
   2874..3185    +  CDS            pyrB (fragment): PYRB_SULAC - Experimental evidence at protein level: Swiss-Prot protein existence level 1. From Sulfolobus acidocaldarius (strain ATCC 33909 / DSM 639 / JCM 8929 / NBRC 15157 / NCIMB 11770).
   3184..3202    -  misc_feature   MCS (fragment): pUC18/19 multiple cloning site
   3205..3223    -  promoter       T7 promoter: promoter for bacteriophage T7 RNA polymerase
   3226..3316    +  CDS            lacZα (fragment): LacZα fragment of β-galactosidase; lacZ fragment
   3345..3449    +  promoter       AmpR promoter: bla
   3450..4310    +  CDS            AmpR: β-lactamase; bla; confers resistance to ampicillin, carbenicillin, and related antibiotics
   4481..5069    +  rep_origin     ori: high-copy-number ColE1/pMB1/pBR322/pUC origin of replication
