[The description below was written by a language model from this plasmid's Addgene catalogue record and pLannotate feature annotations shown in this document.]
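Description:
pSe-Rp1 is an empty-backbone shuttle vector of about 8.4 kb, catalogued as an archaeal expression vector and intended for building artificial CRISPR arrays (alternating repeats and spacers) for use in Sulfolobus islandicus. It is propagated in E. coli by means of a ColE1/pUC-type origin and a β-lactamase gene under its native promoter, which provides ampicillin selection. The record lists it as low copy even though the annotated origin is of the high-copy type.

For selection in the archaeal host, the catalogue names the marker "URA3". The feature table shows that this corresponds to a pyrE–pyrF cassette matching the Saccharolobus solfataricus genes, which encode orotate phosphoribosyltransferase and orotidine-5'-monophosphate decarboxylase. The cassette is flanked by a fragment of pyrB and would be expected to complement uracil auxotrophy in a pyrEF-deficient recipient strain.

The stated promoter is araS, an arabinose-inducible Sulfolobus promoter. It is presumably used to drive transcription of the repeat-spacer units inserted by restriction cloning, although the automated annotation does not detect it. The annotation also picks up a Strep-tag II fragment and remnants of a pUC-type cloning region: a partial multiple cloning site, a T7 promoter and a lacZα fragment. These are likely carried over from parental expression vectors.

Roughly the last 3.4 kb of the sequence carries no annotated features. The element responsible for replication in Sulfolobus is not identified in the record and may lie in this region. The associated work concerns a type III-B CRISPR system with dual RNA and DNA interference, which fits use of this plasmid to express designed crRNAs for interference assays.
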