Addgene plasmid #111644: pSe-Rp1
Purpose: (Empty Backbone) For construction of spacer and repeat arrays for Sulfolobus islandicus REY154A
Depositing lab: Qunxin She. Depositing organization: University of Copenhagen. Publication: An archaeal CRISPR type III-B system exhibiting distinctive RNA targeting features and mediating dual RNA and DNA interference. Peng W, Feng M, Feng X, Liang YX, She Q. Nucleic Acids Res. 2015 Jan;43(1):406-17. doi: 10.1093/nar/gku1302. Epub 2014 Dec 10. PubMed 25505143.
Backbone
  Vector backbone: not applicable
  Backbone size (bp): 8434
  Vector type: archaeal expression vector
  Promoter: araS
  Selectable markers: URA3
Growth in bacteria
  Bacterial resistance: Ampicillin, 100 μg/mL
  Growth temperature: 37°C
  Growth strain: DH5alpha
  Growth instructions: Other growth strain: Sulfolobus islandicus Rey15A
  Copy number: Low Copy
Gene/Insert
  Cloning method: Restriction Enzyme
  Sequencing primers: 5′ 5'-TCTCTCTCTAGAGCCGTGC-3'; 3′ 5'-ATGTTAAACTACGCCAGTAGG-3'
Terms and licenses: Academic/Nonprofit Terms; Industry Terms: Not Available to Industry
How to cite: pSe-Rp1 was a gift from Qunxin She (Addgene plasmid # 111644 ; http://n2t.net/addgene:111644 ; RRID:Addgene_111644)
